Addgene plasmid #153938: pGBW-m4046439
Purpose: Yeast expression plasmid for SARS-CoV-2 nsp4
Depositing lab: Ginkgo Bioworks & Benjie Chen. Depositing organization: Ginkgo Bioworks.
Backbone
  Vector backbone: AmpR; 2u URA3
  Backbone size w/o insert (bp): 4078
  Vector type: Yeast Expression
  Selectable markers: URA3
Growth in bacteria
  Bacterial resistance: Ampicillin, 100 μg/mL
  Growth temperature: 37°C
  Growth strain: DH5alpha
  Copy number: High Copy
Gene/Insert
  Gene/Insert name: SARS-CoV-2 nsp4
  Species: Severe acute respiratory syndrome coronavirus 2
  Insert size (bp): 1499
  Mutation: wt
  Entrez Gene: ORF1ab (a.k.a. GU280_gp01)
  Promoter: pTEF1
  Tag / fusion protein: Cleavable thrombin;6xHIS (C terminal on backbone)
  Cloning method: Unknown
Resource information
  A portion of this plasmid was derived from a plasmid made by: GinkgoBioworks
Depositor comments: NCBI reference sequence: YP_009725300.1. Created by gene synthesis with Not1 site.
How to cite: pGBW-m4046439 was a gift from Ginkgo Bioworks & Benjie Chen (Addgene plasmid # 153938 ; http://n2t.net/addgene:153938 ; RRID:Addgene_153938)
