[The description below was written by a language model from this plasmid's Addgene catalogue record and pLannotate feature annotations shown in this document.]
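Description:
pGBW-m4046439 is an episomal yeast expression plasmid carrying the SARS-CoV-2 non-structural protein 4 (nsp4) coding sequence. It is a shuttle vector. In E. coli it replicates from a high-copy ColE1/pUC-type origin and is selected with ampicillin through a β-lactamase gene, which the annotation places downstream of a cat promoter. In Saccharomyces cerevisiae it is maintained by the 2μ origin and selected by uracil prototrophy through URA3 with its own promoter fragment. URA3 can also be counterselected with 5-FOA. The bacterial maintenance modules are flanked by short transcription terminators (tonB, T7Te, T3Te), which insulate them from neighbouring units. A rop annotation sits directly after AmpR, although the catalogue lists the plasmid as high copy.

The payload is a roughly 1.5 kb wild-type nsp4 sequence, made by gene synthesis and derived from the ORF1ab polyprotein. It is placed between the constitutive yeast TEF1 promoter and a CYC1 terminator fragment. The automated annotation labels this region as a fragment of the replicase polyprotein 1a, and its attached descriptive text concerns nsp10. That text is generic to the polyprotein database entry and does not describe this insert, which the catalogue identifies as nsp4. According to the catalogue, the backbone supplies a C-terminal thrombin-cleavable 6xHis tag. The tag was not annotated separately in the feature table, but it would allow affinity purification followed by tag removal.

The full sequence record is 6,259 nt, somewhat larger than the sum of the listed backbone and insert sizes. The stated purpose is expression of nsp4 in yeast; the record does not specify further applications.
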