Features (pLannotate 1.2.2; 13 found; start..end, strand, type, name):
    320..1123    -  CDS            URA3: orotidine-5'-phosphate decarboxylase, required for uracil biosynthesis; S. cerevisiae URA3; yeast auxotrophic marker, counterselectable with 5-fluoroorotic acid (5-FOA)
   1124..1300    -  promoter       URA3 promoter (fragment): S. cerevisiae URA3
   1336..1508    -  terminator     CYC1 terminator (fragment): S. cerevisiae CYC1; transcription terminator for CYC1
   1573..3072    -  CDS            R1A_SARS2 (fragment): Experimental evidence at protein level: Swiss-Prot protein existence level 1. [Non-structural protein 10]: Plays a pivotal role in viral transcription by stimulating both nsp14 3'-5' exoribonuclease and nsp16 2'-O-methyltransferase activities. Therefore plays an essential role in viral mRNAs cap methylation. From Severe acute respiratory syndrome coronavirus 2 (2019-nCoV) (SARS-CoV-2).
   3089..3496    -  promoter       TEF1 promoter: S. cerevisiae TEF1; promoter for EF-1α
   3548..3579    +  terminator     tonB terminator: bidirectional E. coli tonB-P14 transcription terminator
   3580..3682    +  promoter       cat promoter: promoter of the E. coli cat gene encoding chloramphenicol acetyltransferase
   3683..4543    +  CDS            AmpR: β-lactamase; bla; confers resistance to ampicillin, carbenicillin, and related antibiotics
   4544..4735    +  CDS            rop: Rop protein, which maintains plasmids at low copy number; rop
   4759..4786    +  terminator     T7Te terminator: phage T7 early transcription terminator
   4798..5385    -  rep_origin     ori: high-copy-number ColE1/pMB1/pBR322/pUC origin of replication
   5407..5436    -  terminator     T3Te terminator: phage T3 early transcription terminator
   5514..237     +  rep_origin     2μ ori (across the origin): yeast 2μ plasmid origin of replication
>Addgene plasmid #153938 | pGBW-m4046439 | addgene full sequence | sequence record 300501 | Ginkgo NGS Result
CTCTCGCGTTGCATTTCTGTTCTGTAAAAATGCAGCTCAGATTCTTTGTTTGAAAAATTAGCGCTCTCGC
GTTGCATTTTTGTTTTACAAAAATGAAGCACAGATTCTTCGTTGGTAAAATAGCGCTTTCGCGTTGCATT
TCTGTTCTGTAAAAATGCAGCTCAGATTCTTTGTTTGAAAAATTAGCGCTCTCGCGTTGCATTTTTGTTC
TACAAAATGAAGCACAGATGCTTCGTTACTCGGGTAATAACTGATATAATTAAATTGAAGCTCTAATTTG
TGAGTTTAGTATACATGCATTTACTTATAATACAGTTTTTTAGTTTTGCTGGCCGCATCTTCTCAAATAT
GCTTCCCAGCCTGCTTTTCTGTAACGTTCACCCTCTACCTTAGCATCCCTTCCCTTTGCAAATAGTCCTC
TTCCAACAATAATAATGTCAGATCCTGTAGAAACCACATCATCCACGGTTCTATACTGTTGACCCAATGC
ATCTCCCTTGTCATCTAAACCCACACCGGGTGTCATAATCAACCAATCGTAACCTTCATCTCTTCCACCC
ATGTCTCTTTGAGCAATAAAGCCGATAACAAAATCTTTGTCGCTCTTCGCAATGTCAACAGTACCCTTAG
TATATTCTCCAGTAGATAGGGAGCCCTTGCATGACAATTCTGCTAACATCAAAAGGCCTCTAGGTTCCTT
TGTTACTTCTTCTGCCGCCTGCTTCAAACCGCTAACAATACCTGGGCCCACCACACCGTGTGCATTCGTA
ATGTCTGCCCATTCTGCTATTCTGTATACACCCGCAGAGTACTGCAATTTGACTGTATTACCAATGTCAG
CAAATTTTCTGTCCTCGAAGAGTAAAAAATTGTACTTGGCGGATAATGCCTTTAGCGGCTTAACTGTGCC
CTCCATGGAAAAATCAGTCAAGATATCCACATGTGTTTTTAGTAAACAAATTTTGGGACCTAATGCTTCA
ACTAACTCCAGTAATTCCTTGGTGGTACGAACATCCAATGAAGCACACAAGTTTGTTTGCTTTTCGTGCA
TGATATTAAATAGCTTGGCAGCAACAGGACTAGGATGAGTAGCAGCACGTTCCTTATATGTAGCTTTCGA
CATGATTTATCTTCGTTTCCTGCACGTTTTTGTTCTGTGCAGTTGGGTTAAGAATACTGGGCAATTTCAT
GTTTCTTCAACACTACATATGCGTATATATACCAATCTAAGTCTGTGCTCCTTCCTTCGTTCTTCCTTCT
GTTCGGAGATTACCGAATCAAAAAAATTTCAAGGAAACCGTGTACTGCAGTGCACTAGTGGTTCGGCGGC
CGCTTTGTACAGAAAAAAAAGAAAAATTTGAAATATAAATAACGTTCTTAATACTAACATAACTATTAAA
AAAAATAAATAGGGACCTAGACTTCAGGTTGTCTAACTCCTTCCTTTTCGGTTAGAGCGGATGTGGGAGG
AGGGCGTGAATGTAAGCGTGACATAACTAATTACATGATATCGACAAAGGAAAAGGGGCCTGTTTAATGA
TGGTGATGATGGTGAGAACCTCTCGGCACGAGTTGCAAAACAGCGGAGGTAATAGACGTCTGAGGTGGTT
GATACAAGACGTCGGAACCGGAATTAGAGAAATCATTCAAAGCCTTAGCAAGGTGACAACAAGCCGCTTC
ACGGTATGAAGTAGTATCCATGGCACCCGAGAAGTATTTGTACTTGTTGTATAAAGCTAAATATCTGTTA
TATTGGGTTAGCGGGAGTAAAACGTCAGATCTCAACTTCAAGTACATTTCTTTGTTGAGCAAAAAGGTAC
ACAAGGCAGCTTCTTCGAAGGTAGAAAAGCTGACACCATTAAAGACAACTCTTCTCTTTAGATAATTTGA
GAAAAACCAATAGAAATGTTTAGTACTTATGCAAATGATGTAAGCGATCGTTATCCAGAAGGGAACCAAT
GGGGTGAACATTACCATCCATTGAATGTGTGCCAAAAAGCTGACATCGTTAGTCAGGTAGAATGTCAGGT
ATAAATAGATAACGGAGTATACACCAGGCAAGAAAGAGTATACTGGTGTAAGACACAAAACAGTGAACGA
CATCAAAAATAATAGAGTGTTGAAAGCCACGACATGCGAATACTCCCCAAAGGCTCTTCTAAATCTCATG
AAGTAGTAAGCCAAACAAGTAACAACGATAGCAACGATTCCACCGGCGACAATAGATGCGGAAATGTCCA
GCGCACCTATTGGTTGGATCAAAGGGGTAAACATGTTAGTCAATAGATTAACAGCATCGACACCGCAGAA
GACACCTGGAAGAGAACGGTAATAATCGTTATTCAACACCCATCTACCGCTGGTAGAAACACAGACACCG
GCTTCTGATCTTTCACAAGTACCGTGGCGACAGTACTCGGAGTCGAAGGTGGTGACAACCCGAACAGAAC
CTTCAAGGTATGTGTTTGGAAATTGAATGATTGATCCATCCATTAACACATATCTAGTGTCCGGTCGCAA
GGATTCGTAAGCAACAGAACCTTCGAGGACGTTTGTGTCATAACAGTATGGAACTGGCTTACCACTTGCA
TCCTTGAAAATAGTGCATTCAGCAGCCAATACACAAGCAGAGGTGGCAAAATCAGTGTATTCGATCAATT
TGCTAGGGGTATAACAAATATTGCCAACAGCAGAGAAGACTCTTGGTAAGAAATGCAAAAAATCACCATT
GGTGGTACGCAGTATAGTCCCTGGTAAACCTGGCACGACGAAACCAACTTCTCTAGTGATAACAGCTGCA
ATCAAGGGGCAGGCCTTGTCGTTTGTGTAGGAACCACCCCTTTGAGAGAACCAAGTATCAAAGTCCGCGT
GCTTGTTAGCGAAACAGGTGTCCGTCGAAGCAATATCTCTAGTAACTCCGCCATCGATAGCTTTGTAACC
AATGATCTCTGAGGAAAAGTCGGTATGCTTACTCATCACGTGGACAGGTGTAATTAGATAGAAGATGGCT
GCAACGAACAAAAATACTAAAGTAACCTTTATCAACTGTTTAAGCCAATTGTTGACAATCTTCATTTTGT
AATTAAAACTTAGATTAGATTGCTATGCTTTCTTTCTAATGAGCAAGAAGTAAAAAAAGTTGTAATAGAA
CAAGAAAAATGAAACTGAAACTTGAGAAATTGAAGACCGTTTATTAACTTAAATATCAATGGGAGGTCAT
CGAAAGAGAAAAAAATCAAAAAAAAAAATTTTCAAGAAAAAGAAACGTGATAAAAATTTTTATTGCCTTT
TTCGACGAAGAAAAAGAAACGAGGCGGTCTCTTTTTTCTTTTCCAAACCTTTAGTACGGGTAATTAACGA
CACCCTAGAGGAAGAAAGAGGGGAAATTTAGTATGCTGTGCTTGGGTGTTTTGAAGTGGTACGGCGATGC
GCGGAGTCCGAGAAAATCTGGAAGAGTAAAAAAGGAGTAGAAACATTTTGAAGCTATGGTGTGTGGGGCG
GCCGCTCTAACTGACCATTTAAATCATACCTGACCTCCATAGCAGAAAGTCAAAAGCCTCCGACCGGAGG
CTTTTGACTTGATCGGCACGTAAGAGGTTCCAACTTTCACCATAATGAAATAAGATCACTACCGGGCGTA
TTTTTTGAGTTATCGAGATTTTCAGGAGCTAAGGAAGCTAAAATGAGTATTCAACATTTCCGTGTCGCCC
TTATTCCCTTTTTTGCGGCATTTTGCCTTCCTGTTTTTGCTCACCCAGAAACGCTGGTGAAAGTAAAAGA
TGCTGAAGATCAGTTGGGTGCACGAGTGGGTTACATCGAACTGGATCTCAACAGCGGTAAGATCCTTGAG
AGTTTACGCCCCGAAGAACGTTTTCCAATGATGAGCACTTTTAAAGTTCTGCTATGTGGCGCGGTATTAT
CCCGTATTGACGCCGGGCAAGAGCAACTCGGTCGCCGCATACACTATTCTCAGAATGACTTGGTTGAGTA
CTCACCAGTCACAGAAAAGCATCTCACGGATGGCATGACAGTAAGAGAATTATGCAGTGCTGCCATAACC
ATGAGTGATAACACTGCGGCCAACTTACTTCTGGCAACGATCGGAGGACCGAAGGAGCTAACCGCTTTTT
TGCACAACATGGGGGATCATGTAACTCGCCTTGATCGTTGGGAACCGGAGCTGAATGAAGCCATACCAAA
CGACGAGCGTGACACCACGATGCCTGTAGCAATGGCAACAACGTTGCGCAAACTATTAACTGGCGAACTA
CTTACTCTAGCTTCCCGGCAACAATTAATAGACTGGATGGAGGCGGATAAAGTTGCAGGATCACTTCTGC
GCTCGGCCCTCCCGGCTGGCTGGTTTATTGCTGATAAATCTGGAGCCGGTGAGCGTGGGTCTCGCGGTAT
CATTGCAGCACTGGGGCCAGATGGTAAGCCCTCCCGCATCGTAGTTATCTACACGACGGGGAGTCAGGCA
ACTATGGATGAACGAAATAGACAGATCGCTGAGATAGGTGCCTCACTGATTAAGCATTGGTAAGTGACCA
AACAGGAAAAAACCGCCCTTAACATGGCCCGCTTTATCAGAAGCCAGACATTAACGCTTCTGGAGAAACT
CAACGAGCTGGACGCGGATGAACAGGCAGACATCTGTGAATCGCTTCACGACCACGCTGATGAGCTTTAC
CGCAGCTGCCTCGCGCGTTTCGGTGATGACGGTGAAAACCTCTGATGAGGGCCCAAATGTAATCACCTGG
CTCACCTTCGGGTGGGCCTTTCTGCGTTGCTGGCGTTTTTCCATAGGCTCCGCCCCCCTGACGAGCATCA
CAAAAATCGATGCTCAAGTCAGAGGTGGCGAAACCCGACAGGACTATAAAGATACCAGGCGTTTACCCCT
GGAAGCTCCCTCGTGCGCTCTCCTGTTCCGACCCTGCCGCTTACCGGATACCTGTCCGCCTTTCTCCCTT
CGGGAAGCGTGGCGCTTTCTCATAGCTCACGCTGTAGGTATCTCAGTTCGGTGTAGGTCGTTCGCTCCAA
GCTGGGCTGTGTGCACGAACCCCCCGTTCAGCCCGACCGCTGCGCCTTATCCGGTAACTATCGTCTTGAG
TCCAACCCGGTAAGACACGACTTATCGCCACTGGCAGCAGCCACTGGTAACAGGATTAGCAGAGCGAGGT
ATGTAGGCGGTGCTACAGAGTTCTTGAAGTGGTGGCCTAACTACGGCTACACTAGAAGAACAGTATTTGG
TATCTGCGCTCTGCTGAAGCCAGTTACCTCGGAAAAAGAGTTGGTAGCTCTTGATCCGGCAAACAAACCA
CCGCTGGTAGCGGTGGTTTTTTTGTTTGCAAGCAGCAGATTACGCGCAGAAAAAAAGGATCTCAAGAAGA
TCCTTTGATTTTCTACCGAAGAAAGGCCCACCCGTGAAGGTGAGCCAGTGAGTTGATTGCAGTCCAGTTA
CGCTGGAGTCAAGCTTGTAACACGCGGCCGCTCGGGAAGTTCCTATTCTCTAGCTAGAAAGTATAGGAAC
TTCAGAGCGCTTTTGAAAACCAAAAGCGCTCTGATGACGCACTTTCAAAAAACCAAAAACGCACCGGACT
GTAACGAGCTACTAAAATATTGCGAATACCGCTTCCACAAACATTGCTCAAAAGTATCTCTTTGCTATAT
ATCTCTGTGCTATATCCCTATATAACCTACCCATCCACCTTTCGCTCCTTGAACTTGCATCTAAACTCGA
CCTCTACATTTTTTATGTTTATCTCTAGTATTACTCTTTAGACAAAAAAATTGTAGTAAGAACTATTCAT
AGAGTGAATCGAAAACAATACGAAAATGTAAACATTTCCTATACGTAGTATATAGAGACAAAATAGAAGA
AACCGTTCATAATTTTCTGACCAATGAAGAATCATCAACGCTATCACTTTCTGTTCACAAAGTATGCGCA
ATCCACATCGGTATAGAATATAATCGGGGATGCCTTTATCTTGAAAAAATGCACCCGCAGCTTCGCTAGT
AATCAGTAAACGCGGGAAGTGGAGTCAGGCTTTTTTTATGGAAGAGAAAATAGACACCAAAGTAGCCTTC
TTCTAACCTTAACGGACCTACAGTGCAAAAAGTTATCAAGAGACTGCATTATAGAGCGCACAAAGGAGAA
AAAAAGTAATCTAAGATGCTTTGTTAGAAAAATAGCGCTCTCGGGATGCATTTTTGTAGAACAAAAAAGA
AGTATAGATTCTTTGTTGGTAAAATAGCG
